Addgene plasmid #179992: HEpl017
Purpose: pCBh_NLS_TadA8e_dSiCas12i_NLS_pA_pCMV_mCherry_pU6_crRNA_BbsI: vector for encoding a human codon-optimized dSiCas12i-ABE8e driven by CBh promoter and tagmCherry driven by CMV promoter
Depositing lab: Yingsi Zhou. Depositing organization: HuiEdit Therapeutics Co., Ltd. Publication: An engineered xCas12i with high activity, high specificity, and broad PAM range. Zhang H, Kong X, Xue M, Hu J, Wang Z, Wei Y, Wang H, Zhou J, Zhang W, Xu M, Shen X, Yin F, Ai Z, Huang G, Xia J, Song X, Li H, Yuan Y, Li J, Zhong N, Zhang M, Zhou Y, Yang H. Protein Cell. 2023 Jun 28;14(7):538-543. doi: 10.1093/procel/pwac052. PubMed 37378659.
Backbone
  Vector backbone: px330
  Vector type: Mammalian Expression
Growth in bacteria
  Bacterial resistance: Ampicillin, 100 μg/mL
  Growth temperature: 37°C
  Growth strain: DH5alpha
  Copy number: High Copy
Gene/Insert
  Gene/Insert name: TadA8e-dSiCas12i(D1049A) (alt name: humanized)
  Species: Synthetic
  Insert size (bp): 3945
  Cloning method: Gibson Cloning
Terms and licenses: Academic/Nonprofit Terms; Industry Terms: Not Available to Industry
How to cite: HEpl017 was a gift from Yingsi Zhou (Addgene plasmid # 179992 ; http://n2t.net/addgene:179992 ; RRID:Addgene_179992)
