[The description below was written by a language model from this plasmid's Addgene catalogue record and pLannotate feature annotations shown in this document.]
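Description:
HEpl017 is a mammalian expression plasmid built on the px330 backbone that delivers an all-in-one Cas12i-based adenine base editor together with a fluorescent marker and a guide RNA cloning cassette. It is propagated in E. coli as a high-copy plasmid through its ColE1/pUC-type origin and selected with ampicillin via the β-lactamase gene. An f1 phage origin is also present, along with small fragments of pBR322-derived bom and rop sequence that appear to be backbone remnants.

The main payload is a synthetic, human codon-optimized fusion of the evolved adenosine deaminase TadA8e to a nuclease-dead SiCas12i carrying the D1049A mutation, flanked by nuclear localization signals. It is driven by the CBh promoter, annotated here as its component parts (CMV enhancer, chicken β-actin promoter and hybrid intron), and terminated by a bGH polyadenylation signal. The automated annotation recognizes the TadA portion and a nucleoplasmin NLS fragment but leaves the long stretch between them unlabelled; this is where the dSiCas12i coding sequence would lie according to the catalogue description. A separate CMV enhancer/promoter cassette expresses mCherry with a PGK polyadenylation signal, allowing transfected cells to be identified or sorted. A human U6 promoter drives the guide cassette, described in the record as a crRNA with BbsI sites for inserting spacers. The annotation tool labels sequence downstream of U6 as S. pyogenes Cas9 gRNA scaffold, which does not match the stated Cas12i crRNA design, and the record does not resolve this discrepancy.

The plasmid is intended for programmable A-to-G base editing in mammalian cells without double-strand breaks, in the context of work on engineered Cas12i variants.
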