Features (pLannotate 1.2.2; 20 found; start..end, strand, type, name):
      1..241     +  promoter       U6 promoter: RNA polymerase III promoter for human U6 snRNA
    268..343     +  misc_RNA       gRNA scaffold: guide RNA scaffold for the Streptococcus pyogenes CRISPR/Cas9 system
    350..393     +  misc_RNA       gRNA scaffold (fragment): guide RNA scaffold for the Streptococcus pyogenes CRISPR/Cas9 system
    440..725     +  enhancer       CMV enhancer: human cytomegalovirus immediate early enhancer; contains an 18-bp deletion relative to the standard CMV enhancer
    727..1004    +  promoter       chicken β-actin promoter: No description available
   1005..1232    +  intron         hybrid intron: hybrid between chicken β-actin (CBA) and minute virus of mice (MMV) introns (Gray et al., 2011)
   1307..1798    +  CDS            tadA: TADA_ECOLI - Also known as yfhC. Experimental evidence at protein level: Swiss-Prot protein existence level 1. Catalyzes the deamination of adenosine to inosine at the wobble position 34 of tRNA(Arg2). Essential for cell viability. From Escherichia coli (strain K12).
   5144..5187    +  CDS            nucleoplasmin NLS (fragment): bipartite nuclear localization signal from nucleoplasmin
   5225..5336    +  polyA_signal   bGH poly(A) signal: bovine growth hormone polyadenylation signal
   5501..5804    +  enhancer       CMV enhancer: human cytomegalovirus immediate early enhancer
   5805..6008    +  promoter       CMV promoter: human cytomegalovirus (CMV) immediate early promoter
   6037..6744    +  CDS            mCherry: mCherry is a basic (constitutively fluorescent) red fluorescent protein published in 2004, derived from Discosoma sp.. It is reported to be a very rapidly-maturing monomer with low acid sensitivity.
   6758..7210    +  polyA_signal   PGK poly(A) signal: mouse phosphoglycerate kinase 1 polyadenylation signal
   7232..7283    -  misc_feature   bom (fragment): basis of mobility region from pBR322
   7302..7757    +  rep_origin     f1 ori (sequence partly withheld): f1 bacteriophage origin of replication; arrow indicates direction of (+) strand synthesis
   7758..7807    -  misc_feature   bom (fragment): basis of mobility region from pBR322
   7909..7944    -  CDS            rop (fragment): Rop protein, which maintains plasmids at low copy number; rop
   8039..8143    +  promoter       AmpR promoter: bla
   8144..9004    +  CDS            AmpR: β-lactamase; bla; confers resistance to ampicillin, carbenicillin, and related antibiotics
   9175..9763    +  rep_origin     ori: high-copy-number ColE1/pMB1/pBR322/pUC origin of replication
>Addgene plasmid #179992 | HEpl017 | addgene full sequence | sequence record 358517 | Addgene NGS Result
GAGGGCCTATTTCCCATGATTCCTTCATATTTGCATATACGATACAAGGCTGTTAGAGAGATAATTGGAA
TTAATTTGACTGTAAACACAAAGATATTAGTACAAAATACGTGACGTAGAAAGTAATAATTTCTTGGGTA
GTTTGCAGTTTTAAAATTATGTTTTAAAATGGACTATCATATGCTTACCGTAACTTGAAAGTATTTCGAT
TTCTTGGCTTTATATATCTTGTGGAAAGGACGAAACACCGGGTCTTCGAGAAGACCTGTTTTAGAGCTAG
AAATAGCAAGTTAAAATAAGGCTAGTCCGTTATCAACTTGAAAAAGTGGCACCGAGTCGGTGCTTTTTTG
TTTTAGAGCTAGAAATAGCAAGTTAAAATAAGGCTAGTCCGTTTTTAGCGCGTGCGCCAATTCTGCAGAC
AAATGGCTCTAGAGGTACCCGTTACATAACTTACGGTAAATGGCCCGCCTGGCTGACCGCCCAACGACCC
CCGCCCATTGACGTCAATAGTAACGCCAATAGGGACTTTCCATTGACGTCAATGGGTGGAGTATTTACGG
TAAACTGCCCACTTGGCAGTACATCAAGTGTATCATATGCCAAGTACGCCCCCTATTGACGTCAATGACG
GTAAATGGCCCGCCTGGCATTGTGCCCAGTACATGACCTTATGGGACTTTCCTACTTGGCAGTACATCTA
CGTATTAGTCATCGCTATTACCATGGTCGAGGTGAGCCCCACGTTCTGCTTCACTCTCCCCATCTCCCCC
CCCTCCCCACCCCCAATTTTGTATTTATTTATTTTTTAATTATTTTGTGCAGCGATGGGGGCGGGGGGGG
GGGGGGGGCGCGCGCCAGGCGGGGCGGGGCGGGGCGAGGGGCGGGGCGGGGCGAGGCGGAGAGGTGCGGC
GGCAGCCAATCAGAGCGGCGCGCTCCGAAAGTTTCCTTTTATGGCGAGGCGGCGGCGGCGGCGGCCCTAT
AAAAAGCGAAGCGCGCGGCGGGCGGGAGTCGCTGCGCGCTGCCTTCGCCCCGTGCCCCGCTCCGCCGCCG
CCTCGCGCCGCCCGCCCCGGCTCTGACTGACCGCGTTACTCCCACAGGTGAGCGGGCGGGACGGCCCTTC
TCCTCCGGGCTGTAATTAGCTGAGCAAGAGGTAAGGGTTTAAGGGATGGTTGGTTGGTGGGGTATTAATG
TTTAATTACCTGGAGCACCTGCCTGAAATCACTTTTTTTCAGGTTGGACCGGTGCCACCATGAAACGGAC
AGCCGACGGAAGCGAGTTCGAGTCACCAAAGAAGAAGCGGAAAGTCTCTGAGGTGGAGTTTTCCCACGAG
TACTGGATGAGACATGCCCTGACCCTGGCCAAGAGGGCACGGGATGAGAGGGAGGTGCCTGTGGGAGCCG
TGCTGGTGCTGAACAATAGAGTGATCGGCGAGGGCTGGAACAGAGCCATCGGCCTACACGACCCAACAGC
CCATGCCGAAATTATGGCCCTGAGACAAGGCGGCCTGGTCATGCAGAACTACAGACTGATTGACGCCACC
CTGTACGTGACATTCGAGCCTTGCGTGATGTGCGCTGGCGCCATGATCCACTCTAGGATCGGCCGCGTGG
TGTTTGGATGGAGAAATTCTAAAAGAGGCGCCGCAGGCTCCCTGATGAACGTGCTGAACTACCCCGGCAT
GAATCACCGCGTCGAAATTACCGAGGGAATCCTGGCAGATGAATGTGCCGCCCTGCTGTGCGACTTCTAT
CGGATGCCTAGACAGGTGTTCAATGCTCAGAAGAAGGCCCAGAGTTCCATCAACTCCGGAGGATCTAGCG
GAGGCTCCTCTGGCAGCGAGACACCAGGAACAAGCGAGTCAGCAACACCAGAGAGCAGTGGCGGCAGCAG
CGGCGGCAGCAGTATGAGTTCTGATGTGGTGCGGCCTTATAACACAAAGCTGCTCCCAGATAACAGAAAG
CACAATATGTTCCTGCAGACCTTCAAGCGGCTGAACAGCATCTCTCTGAACCACTTCGACCTGCTGATCT
GCCTGTACGCTGCAATCACCAACAAGAAGGCCGAGGAATACAAGTCTGAAAAGGAAGCCCACGTGACCGC
CGATAGCCTGTGTGCCATCAATTGGTTCAGACCCATGAGCAAGAGATACAGCAAATACGCCACCACCACC
TTCAACATGTTAGAACTGTTTAAGGAGTACAGCGGCCACGAGCCTGATGCCTATTCCAAGAACTACCTGA
TGAGCAATATCGACAGCGACAGATTCGTGTGGGTGGATTGTAGGAAGTTCGCTAAGGACTTTGCCTATCA
GATGGAACTGGGTTTCCACGAGTTCACCGTGTTGGCCGAAACCCTGCTGGCTAATTCTATCCTGGTGCTG
AACGAGAGCACCAAGGCCAATTGGGCTTGGGGAACCGTGTCTGCCCTGTACGGCGGCGGAGATAAGGAGG
ACAGCACACTGAAGAGCAAGATTCTGCTGGCCTTCGTGGACGCCCTGAACAACCACGAGCTGAAAACAAA
GAGAGAAATCTTGAATCAAGTGTGTGAATCTCTGAAATACCAGAGCTACCAGGACATGTACGTGGATTTT
AGAAGCGTGGTTGACGAAAACGGCAACAAGAAGTCTCCTAACGGCTCTATGCCTATCGTGACCAAGTTCG
AGACAGACGACCTGATCAGCGACAACCAAAGAAAGGCCATGATCAGCAACTTCACTAAGAACGCCGCTGC
CAAGGCAGCTAAGAAACCTATCCCTTACTTGGACCGCCTGAAGGAGCACATGGTGTCCCTGTGCGACGAG
TACAATGTGTATGCCTGGGCCGCGGCCATCACAAACAGCAACGCCGACGTGACCGCCCGGAATACCAGAA
ACCTGACATTCATCGGCGAACAGAACAGCAGACGAAAGGAACTGAGCGTGCTGCAGACAACAACCAACGA
GAAGGCTAAGGACATCCTGAACAAGATCAACGACAACCTGATTCAGGAGGTGCGGTACACCCCTGCCCCT
AAGCACCTGGGCAGAGATCTGGCCAACCTGTTTGATACACTGAAGGAAAAGGACATCAACAACATCGAGA
ACGAAGAAGAGAAACAGAACGTGATCAATGACTGTATCGAGCAGTACGTGGACGATTGCAGAAGCCTCAA
CCGGAACCCCATCGCAGCCCTCCTGAAGCACATCTCTAGGTACTACGAGGATTTCAGCGCCAAGAATTTC
CTGGACGGCGCCAAGCTGAACGTGCTGACTGAGGTGGTGAACCGGCAGAAGGCCCACCCCACCATCTGGA
GCGAGAAGGCTTACACCTGGATCAGCAAGTTCGACAAGAACCGGAGACAGGCCAACAGCAGCCTGGTCGG
ATGGGTTGTGCCCCCCGAGGAGGTGCACAAGGAGAAAATCGCCGGACAGCAGAGCATGATGTGGGTGACC
CTCACCCTGCTGGACGACGGCAAGTGGGTCAAACATCACATCCCCTTCAGCGACAGCAGATACTACAGCG
AAGTGTACGCCTACAACCCTAATCTGCCTTATCTGGACGGAGGCATCCCAAGACAGAGCAAGTTCGGCAA
CAAACCAACAACCAACCTGACAGCCGAGTCCCAGGCCCTCCTGGCTAATTCTAAGTACAAGAAAGCCAAC
AAGAGCTTCCTGCGGGCTAAAGAGAATGCCACACACAACGTGCGGGTGTCCCCTAACACCTCTCTGTGCA
TTAGACTGCTGAAGGACAGCGCCGGAAACCAGATGTTCGACAAAATCGGCAACGTGCTCTTCGGCATGCA
GATCAACCACAAGATCACCGTGGGAAAACCTAACTACAAGATCGAGGTGGGCGACAGATTCCTGGGCTTC
GATCAGAACCAGAGCGAGAACCACACCTACGCCGTGCTGCAGAGAGTGTCCGAGAGCAGTCACGACACCC
ACCACTTTAACGGCTGGGACGTGAAGGTGCTGGAAAAGGGCAAAGTGACCAGCGATGTGATCGTGCGGGA
CGAGGTCTACGACCAACTGTCTTACGAGGGCGTCCCCTACGATAGCAGCAAGTTCGCCGAGTGGCGGGAC
AAGCGCAGAAGATTTGTGCTTGAGAACCTGAGCATCCAGCTGGAAGAGGGCAAGACCTTCCTGACAGAGT
TCGACAAGCTGAATAAGGACAGCCTGTACCGCTGGAACATGAACTACCTGAAACTGCTGAGAAAGGCCAT
CCGGGCCGGAGGCAAAGAGTTCGCCAAGATCGCTAAGACAGAGATCTTCGAGCTGGCGGTGGAAAGATTC
GGCCCTATTAACCTGGGCAGCCTGTCCCAGATCAGCCTTAAGATGATTGCCTCCTTTAAGGGCGTGGTCC
AGTCCTACTTCTCCGTGAGCGGCTGCGTGGATGATGCCTCCAAAAAGGCCCATGATTCTATGCTGTTCAC
ATTTATGTGCGCCGCCGAAGAAAAGCGGACCAACAAGAGAGAAGAAAAGACCAACAGAGCCGCCAGCTTT
ATCCTGCAAAAAGCCTACCTGCATGGCTGCAAGATGATCGTGTGCGAGGACGACCTTCCTGTGGCCGACG
GCAAGACAGGCAAAGCCCAGAATGCCGACCGGATGGACTGGTGCGCCAGAGCCCTGGCCAAGAAGGTGAA
CGACGGCTGTGTTGCCATGAGCATCTGCTACAGAGCTATCCCTGCCTACATGAGCAGCCACCAGGACCCC
TTTGTGCACATGCAGGATAAGAAAACCAGCGTGCTGCGGCCTAGATTCATGGAAGTTAATAAGGATAGCA
TCAGAGACTACCACGTGGCGGGCCTGAGAAGAATGCTGAACAGCAAGAGTGACGCTGGCACCAGTGTTTA
TTACCGGCAAGCTGCCCTGCATTTCTGCGAAGCCCTGGGCGTGAGCCCTGAACTGGTGAAAAACAAGAAA
ACCCACGCCGCCGAACTGGGCAAGCACATGGGCAGCGCTATGCTGATGCCCTGGAGAGGCGGTAGAGTGT
ACATCGCCAGCAAAAAGCTGACCTCCGATGCCAAATCAGTGAAGTACTGCGGCGAGGATATGTGGCAGTA
CCACGCCGCCGAGATCGCCGCTGTTAACATCGCCATGTATGAGGTGTGCTGCCAGACCGGCGCTTTCGGA
AAGAAACAGAAAAAATCGGACGAGCTGCCTGGAAAAAGGCCGGCGGCCACGAAGAAGGCCGGCCAGGCAA
AGAAGAAGAAGTAAGAATTCCTAGAGCTCGCTGATCAGCCTCGACTGTGCCTTCTAGTTGCCAGCCATCT
GTTGTTTGCCCCTCCCCCGTGCCTTCCTTGACCCTGGAAGGTGCCACTCCCACTGTCCTTTCCTAATAAA
ATGAGGAAATTGCATCGCATTGTCTGAGTAGGTGTCATTCTATTCTGGGGGGTGGGGTGGGGCAGGACAG
CAAGGGGGAGGATTGGGAAGAGAATAGCAGGCATGCTGGGGAGCGGCCGCTAGTTATTAATAGTAATCAA
TTACGGGGTCATTAGTTCATAGCCCATATATGGAGTTCCGCGTTACATAACTTACGGTAAATGGCCCGCC
TGGCTGACCGCCCAACGACCCCCGCCCATTGACGTCAATAATGACGTATGTTCCCATAGTAACGCCAATA
GGGACTTTCCATTGACGTCAATGGGTGGAGTATTTACGGTAAACTGCCCACTTGGCAGTACATCAAGTGT
ATCATATGCCAAGTACGCCCCCTATTGACGTCAATGACGGTAAATGGCCCGCCTGGCATTATGCCCAGTA
CATGACCTTATGGGACTTTCCTACTTGGCAGTACATCTACGTATTAGTCATCGCTATTACCATGGTGATG
CGGTTTTGGCAGTACATCAATGGGCGTGGATAGCGGTTTGACTCACGGGGATTTCCAAGTCTCCACCCCA
TTGACGTCAATGGGAGTTTGTTTTGGCACCAAAATCAACGGGACTTTCCAAAATGTCGTAACAACTCCGC
CCCATTGACGCAAATGGGCGGTAGGCGTGTACGGTGGGAGGTCTATATAAGCAGAGCTGGTTTAGTGAAC
CGTCAGATCCGCTAGCATGGTGAGCAAGGGCGAGGAGGATAACATGGCCATCATCAAGGAGTTCATGCGC
TTCAAGGTGCACATGGAGGGCTCCGTGAACGGCCACGAGTTCGAGATCGAGGGCGAGGGCGAGGGCCGCC
CCTACGAGGGCACCCAGACCGCCAAGCTGAAGGTGACCAAGGGTGGCCCCCTGCCCTTCGCCTGGGACAT
CCTGTCCCCTCAGTTCATGTACGGCTCCAAGGCCTACGTGAAGCACCCCGCCGACATCCCCGACTACTTG
AAGCTGTCCTTCCCCGAGGGCTTCAAGTGGGAGCGCGTGATGAACTTCGAGGACGGCGGCGTGGTGACCG
TGACCCAGGACTCCTCCCTGCAGGACGGCGAGTTCATCTACAAGGTGAAGCTGCGCGGCACCAACTTCCC
CTCCGACGGCCCCGTAATGCAGAAGAAAACCATGGGCTGGGAGGCCTCCTCCGAGCGGATGTACCCCGAG
GACGGCGCCCTGAAGGGCGAGATCAAGCAGAGGCTGAAGCTGAAGGACGGCGGCCACTACGACGCTGAGG
TCAAGACCACCTACAAGGCCAAGAAGCCCGTGCAGCTGCCCGGCGCCTACAACGTCAACATCAAGTTGGA
CATCACCTCCCACAACGAGGACTACACCATCGTGGAACAGTACGAACGCGCCGAGGGCCGCCACTCCACC
GGCGGCATGGACGAGCTGTACAAGTAAGGATCCGGGATGCAGAAATTGATGATCTATTAAACAATAAAGA
TGTCCACTAAAATGGAAGTTTTTCCTGTCATACTTTGTTAAGAAGGGTGAGAACAGAGTACCTACATTTT
GAATGGAAGGATTGGAGCTACGGGGGTGGGGGTGGGGTGGGATTAGATAAATGCCTGCTCTTTACTGAAG
GCTCTTTACTATTGCTTTATGATAATGTTTCATAGTTGGATATCATAATTTAAACAAGCAAAACCAAATT
AAGGGCCAGCTCATTCCTCCCACTCATGATCTATAGATCTATAGATCTCTCGTGGGATCATTGTTTTTCT
CTTGATTCCCACTTTGTGGTTCTAAGTACTGTGGTTTCCAAATGTGTCAGTTTCATAGCCTGAAGAACGA
GATCAGCAGCCTCTGTTCCACATACACTTCATTCTCAGTATTGTTTTGCCAAGTTCTAATTCCATCAGAA
GCTGGTCGACCTGCAGGGGCGCCTGATGCGGTATTTTCTCCTTACGCATCTGTGCGGTATTTCACACCGC
ATA
[95 nt withheld, positions 7284-7378]
T
[46 nt withheld, positions 7380-7425]
C
[141 nt withheld, positions 7427-7567]
CCTTTGACGTTGGAGTCCACGTTCTTT
[37 nt withheld, positions 7595-7631]
ACTCTATCTCGGGCTATTCTTTTGATTTATAAGGGATTTTGCCGATTTCGGTCTATTGGTTAAAAAATGA
GCTGATTTAACAAAAATTTAACGCGAATTTTAACAAAATATTAACGTTTACAATTTTATGGTGCACTCTC
AGTACAATCTGCTCTGATGCCGCATAGTTAAGCCAGCCCCGACACCCGCCAACACCCGCTGACGCGCCCT
GACGGGCTTGTCTGCTCCCGGCATCCGCTTACAGACAAGCTGTGACCGTCTCCGGGAGCTGCATGTGTCA
GAGGTTTTCACCGTCATCACCGAAACGCGCGAGACGAAAGGGCCTCGTGATACGCCTATTTTTATAGGTT
AATGTCATGATAATAATGGTTTCTTAGACGTCAGGTGGCACTTTTCGGGGAAATGTGCGCGGAACCCCTA
TTTGTTTATTTTTCTAAATACATTCAAATATGTATCCGCTCATGAGACAATAACCCTGATAAATGCTTCA
ATAATATTGAAAAAGGAAGAGTATGAGTATTCAACATTTCCGTGTCGCCCTTATTCCCTTTTTTGCGGCA
TTTTGCCTTCCTGTTTTTGCTCACCCAGAAACGCTGGTGAAAGTAAAAGATGCTGAAGATCAGTTGGGTG
CACGAGTGGGTTACATCGAACTGGATCTCAACAGCGGTAAGATCCTTGAGAGTTTTCGCCCCGAAGAACG
TTTTCCAATGATGAGCACTTTTAAAGTTCTGCTATGTGGCGCGGTATTATCCCGTATTGACGCCGGGCAA
GAGCAACTCGGTCGCCGCATACACTATTCTCAGAATGACTTGGTTGAGTACTCACCAGTCACAGAAAAGC
ATCTTACGGATGGCATGACAGTAAGAGAATTATGCAGTGCTGCCATAACCATGAGTGATAACACTGCGGC
CAACTTACTTCTGACAACGATCGGAGGACCGAAGGAGCTAACCGCTTTTTTGCACAACATGGGGGATCAT
GTAACTCGCCTTGATCGTTGGGAACCGGAGCTGAATGAAGCCATACCAAACGACGAGCGTGACACCACGA
TGCCTGTAGCAATGGCAACAACGTTGCGCAAACTATTAACTGGCGAACTACTTACTCTAGCTTCCCGGCA
ACAATTAATAGACTGGATGGAGGCGGATAAAGTTGCAGGACCACTTCTGCGCTCGGCCCTTCCGGCTGGC
TGGTTTATTGCTGATAAATCTGGAGCCGGTGAGCGTGGAAGCCGCGGTATCATTGCAGCACTGGGGCCAG
ATGGTAAGCCCTCCCGTATCGTAGTTATCTACACGACGGGGAGTCAGGCAACTATGGATGAACGAAATAG
ACAGATCGCTGAGATAGGTGCCTCACTGATTAAGCATTGGTAACTGTCAGACCAAGTTTACTCATATATA
CTTTAGATTGATTTAAAACTTCATTTTTAATTTAAAAGGATCTAGGTGAAGATCCTTTTTGATAATCTCA
TGACCAAAATCCCTTAACGTGAGTTTTCGTTCCACTGAGCGTCAGACCCCGTAGAAAAGATCAAAGGATC
TTCTTGAGATCCTTTTTTTCTGCGCGTAATCTGCTGCTTGCAAACAAAAAAACCACCGCTACCAGCGGTG
GTTTGTTTGCCGGATCAAGAGCTACCAACTCTTTTTCCGAAGGTAACTGGCTTCAGCAGAGCGCAGATAC
CAAATACTGTTCTTCTAGTGTAGCCGTAGTTAGGCCACCACTTCAAGAACTCTGTAGCACCGCCTACATA
CCTCGCTCTGCTAATCCTGTTACCAGTGGCTGCTGCCAGTGGCGATAAGTCGTGTCTTACCGGGTTGGAC
TCAAGACGATAGTTACCGGATAAGGCGCAGCGGTCGGGCTGAACGGGGGGTTCGTGCACACAGCCCAGCT
TGGAGCGAACGACCTACACCGAACTGAGATACCTACAGCGTGAGCTATGAGAAAGCGCCACGCTTCCCGA
AGGGAGAAAGGCGGACAGGTATCCGGTAAGCGGCAGGGTCGGAACAGGAGAGCGCACGAGGGAGCTTCCA
GGGGGAAACGCCTGGTATCTTTATAGTCCTGTCGGGTTTCGCCACCTCTGACTTGAGCGTCGATTTTTGT
GATGCTCGTCAGGGGGGCGGAGCCTATGGAAAAACGCCAGCAACGCGGCCTTTTTACGGTTCCTGGCCTT
TTGCTGGCCTTTTGCTCACATGT
