>Addgene plasmid #179992 | HEpl017 | depositor partial sequence | sequence record 349620 | pCBh_TadA8e-dSiCas12i
ATGAAACGGACAGCCGACGGAAGCGAGTTCGAGTCACCAAAGAAGAAGCGGAAAGTCTCTGAGGTGGAGT
TTTCCCACGAGTACTGGATGAGACATGCCCTGACCCTGGCCAAGAGGGCACGGGATGAGAGGGAGGTGCC
TGTGGGAGCCGTGCTGGTGCTGAACAATAGAGTGATCGGCGAGGGCTGGAACAGAGCCATCGGCCTACAC
GACCCAACAGCCCATGCCGAAATTATGGCCCTGAGACAAGGCGGCCTGGTCATGCAGAACTACAGACTGA
TTGACGCCACCCTGTACGTGACATTCGAGCCTTGCGTGATGTGCGCTGGCGCCATGATCCACTCTAGGAT
CGGCCGCGTGGTGTTTGGATGGAGAAATTCTAAAAGAGGCGCCGCAGGCTCCCTGATGAACGTGCTGAAC
TACCCCGGCATGAATCACCGCGTCGAAATTACCGAGGGAATCCTGGCAGATGAATGTGCCGCCCTGCTGT
GCGACTTCTATCGGATGCCTAGACAGGTGTTCAATGCTCAGAAGAAGGCCCAGAGTTCCATCAACTCCGG
AGGATCTAGCGGAGGCTCCTCTGGCAGCGAGACACCAGGAACAAGCGAGTCAGCAACACCAGAGAGCAGT
GGCGGCAGCAGCGGCGGCAGCAGTATGAGTTCTGATGTGGTGCGGCCTTATAACACAAAGCTGCTCCCAG
ATAACAGAAAGCACAATATGTTCCTGCAGACCTTCAAGCGGCTGAACAGCATCTCTCTGAACCACTTCGA
CCTGCTGATCTGCCTGTACGCTGCAATCACCAACAAGAAGGCCGAGGAATACAAGTCTGAAAAGGAAGCC
CACGTGACCGCCGATAGCCTGTGTGCCATCAATTGGTTCAGACCCATGAGCAAGAGATACAGCAAATACG
CCACCACCACCTTCAACATGTTAGAACTGTTTAAGGAGTACAGCGGCCACGAGCCTGATGCCTATTCCAA
GAACTACCTGATGAGCAATATCGACAGCGACAGATTCGTGTGGGTGGATTGTAGGAAGTTCGCTAAGGAC
TTTGCCTATCAGATGGAACTGGGTTTCCACGAGTTCACCGTGTTGGCCGAAACCCTGCTGGCTAATTCTA
TCCTGGTGCTGAACGAGAGCACCAAGGCCAATTGGGCTTGGGGAACCGTGTCTGCCCTGTACGGCGGCGG
AGATAAGGAGGACAGCACACTGAAGAGCAAGATTCTGCTGGCCTTCGTGGACGCCCTGAACAACCACGAG
CTGAAAACAAAGAGAGAAATCTTGAATCAAGTGTGTGAATCTCTGAAATACCAGAGCTACCAGGACATGT
ACGTGGATTTTAGAAGCGTGGTTGACGAAAACGGCAACAAGAAGTCTCCTAACGGCTCTATGCCTATCGT
GACCAAGTTCGAGACAGACGACCTGATCAGCGACAACCAAAGAAAGGCCATGATCAGCAACTTCACTAAG
AACGCCGCTGCCAAGGCAGCTAAGAAACCTATCCCTTACTTGGACCGCCTGAAGGAGCACATGGTGTCCC
TGTGCGACGAGTACAATGTGTATGCCTGGGCCGCGGCCATCACAAACAGCAACGCCGACGTGACCGCCCG
GAATACCAGAAACCTGACATTCATCGGCGAACAGAACAGCAGACGAAAGGAACTGAGCGTGCTGCAGACA
ACAACCAACGAGAAGGCTAAGGACATCCTGAACAAGATCAACGACAACCTGATTCAGGAGGTGCGGTACA
CCCCTGCCCCTAAGCACCTGGGCAGAGATCTGGCCAACCTGTTTGATACACTGAAGGAAAAGGACATCAA
CAACATCGAGAACGAAGAAGAGAAACAGAACGTGATCAATGACTGTATCGAGCAGTACGTGGACGATTGC
AGAAGCCTCAACCGGAACCCCATCGCAGCCCTCCTGAAGCACATCTCTAGGTACTACGAGGATTTCAGCG
CCAAGAATTTCCTGGACGGCGCCAAGCTGAACGTGCTGACTGAGGTGGTGAACCGGCAGAAGGCCCACCC
CACCATCTGGAGCGAGAAGGCTTACACCTGGATCAGCAAGTTCGACAAGAACCGGAGACAGGCCAACAGC
AGCCTGGTCGGATGGGTTGTGCCCCCCGAGGAGGTGCACAAGGAGAAAATCGCCGGACAGCAGAGCATGA
TGTGGGTGACCCTCACCCTGCTGGACGACGGCAAGTGGGTCAAACATCACATCCCCTTCAGCGACAGCAG
ATACTACAGCGAAGTGTACGCCTACAACCCTAATCTGCCTTATCTGGACGGAGGCATCCCAAGACAGAGC
AAGTTCGGCAACAAACCAACAACCAACCTGACAGCCGAGTCCCAGGCCCTCCTGGCTAATTCTAAGTACA
AGAAAGCCAACAAGAGCTTCCTGCGGGCTAAAGAGAATGCCACACACAACGTGCGGGTGTCCCCTAACAC
CTCTCTGTGCATTAGACTGCTGAAGGACAGCGCCGGAAACCAGATGTTCGACAAAATCGGCAACGTGCTC
TTCGGCATGCAGATCAACCACAAGATCACCGTGGGAAAACCTAACTACAAGATCGAGGTGGGCGACAGAT
TCCTGGGCTTCGATCAGAACCAGAGCGAGAACCACACCTACGCCGTGCTGCAGAGAGTGTCCGAGAGCAG
TCACGACACCCACCACTTTAACGGCTGGGACGTGAAGGTGCTGGAAAAGGGCAAAGTGACCAGCGATGTG
ATCGTGCGGGACGAGGTCTACGACCAACTGTCTTACGAGGGCGTCCCCTACGATAGCAGCAAGTTCGCCG
AGTGGCGGGACAAGCGCAGAAGATTTGTGCTTGAGAACCTGAGCATCCAGCTGGAAGAGGGCAAGACCTT
CCTGACAGAGTTCGACAAGCTGAATAAGGACAGCCTGTACCGCTGGAACATGAACTACCTGAAACTGCTG
AGAAAGGCCATCCGGGCCGGAGGCAAAGAGTTCGCCAAGATCGCTAAGACAGAGATCTTCGAGCTGGCGG
TGGAAAGATTCGGCCCTATTAACCTGGGCAGCCTGTCCCAGATCAGCCTTAAGATGATTGCCTCCTTTAA
GGGCGTGGTCCAGTCCTACTTCTCCGTGAGCGGCTGCGTGGATGATGCCTCCAAAAAGGCCCATGATTCT
ATGCTGTTCACATTTATGTGCGCCGCCGAAGAAAAGCGGACCAACAAGAGAGAAGAAAAGACCAACAGAG
CCGCCAGCTTTATCCTGCAAAAAGCCTACCTGCATGGCTGCAAGATGATCGTGTGCGAGGACGACCTTCC
TGTGGCCGACGGCAAGACAGGCAAAGCCCAGAATGCCGACCGGATGGACTGGTGCGCCAGAGCCCTGGCC
AAGAAGGTGAACGACGGCTGTGTTGCCATGAGCATCTGCTACAGAGCTATCCCTGCCTACATGAGCAGCC
ACCAGGACCCCTTTGTGCACATGCAGGATAAGAAAACCAGCGTGCTGCGGCCTAGATTCATGGAAGTTAA
TAAGGATAGCATCAGAGACTACCACGTGGCGGGCCTGAGAAGAATGCTGAACAGCAAGAGTGACGCTGGC
ACCAGTGTTTATTACCGGCAAGCTGCCCTGCATTTCTGCGAAGCCCTGGGCGTGAGCCCTGAACTGGTGA
AAAACAAGAAAACCCACGCCGCCGAACTGGGCAAGCACATGGGCAGCGCTATGCTGATGCCCTGGAGAGG
CGGTAGAGTGTACATCGCCAGCAAAAAGCTGACCTCCGATGCCAAATCAGTGAAGTACTGCGGCGAGGAT
ATGTGGCAGTACCACGCCGCCGAGATCGCCGCTGTTAACATCGCCATGTATGAGGTGTGCTGCCAGACCG
GCGCTTTCGGAAAGAAACAGAAAAAATCGGACGAGCTGCCTGGAAAAAGGCCGGCGGCCACGAAGAAGGC
CGGCCAGGCAAAGAAGAAGAAGTAA
