>Addgene plasmid #179992 | HEpl017 | depositor partial sequence | sequence record 349621 | pCMV_tagmCherry
ATGGTGAGCAAGGGCGAGGAGGATAACATGGCCATCATCAAGGAGTTCATGCGCTTCAAGGTGCACATGG
AGGGCTCCGTGAACGGCCACGAGTTCGAGATCGAGGGCGAGGGCGAGGGCCGCCCCTACGAGGGCACCCA
GACCGCCAAGCTGAAGGTGACCAAGGGTGGCCCCCTGCCCTTCGCCTGGGACATCCTGTCCCCTCAGTTC
ATGTACGGCTCCAAGGCCTACGTGAAGCACCCCGCCGACATCCCCGACTACTTGAAGCTGTCCTTCCCCG
AGGGCTTCAAGTGGGAGCGCGTGATGAACTTCGAGGACGGCGGCGTGGTGACCGTGACCCAGGACTCCTC
CCTGCAGGACGGCGAGTTCATCTACAAGGTGAAGCTGCGCGGCACCAACTTCCCCTCCGACGGCCCCGTA
ATGCAGAAGAAAACCATGGGCTGGGAGGCCTCCTCCGAGCGGATGTACCCCGAGGACGGCGCCCTGAAGG
GCGAGATCAAGCAGAGGCTGAAGCTGAAGGACGGCGGCCACTACGACGCTGAGGTCAAGACCACCTACAA
GGCCAAGAAGCCCGTGCAGCTGCCCGGCGCCTACAACGTCAACATCAAGTTGGACATCACCTCCCACAAC
GAGGACTACACCATCGTGGAACAGTACGAACGCGCCGAGGGCCGCCACTCCACCGGCGGCATGGACGAGC
TGTACAAGTAA
